Addgene plasmid #50776: pMXs-ms-c-Myc-L420P
Purpose: retroviral expression of mouse c-Myc L420P mutant
Depositing lab: Shinya Yamanaka. Depositing organization: Kyoto University, Center for iPS Cell Research and Application. Publication: Promotion of direct reprogramming by transformation-deficient Myc. Nakagawa M, Takizawa N, Narita M, Ichisaka T, Yamanaka S. Proc Natl Acad Sci U S A. 2010 Aug 10;107(32):14152-7. doi: 10.1073/pnas.1009374107. Epub 2010 Jul 26. PubMed 20660764.
Backbone
  Vector backbone: pMXs-gw
  Backbone manufacturer: Yamanaka Lab, Addgene plasmid #18656
  Backbone size w/o insert (bp): 4750
  Vector type: Mammalian Expression, Retroviral
Growth in bacteria
  Bacterial resistance: Ampicillin, 100 μg/mL
  Growth temperature: 37°C
  Growth strain: DH5alpha
  Copy number: Unknown
Gene/Insert
  Gene/Insert name: c-Myc L420P (alt name: v-myc avian myelocytomatosis viral oncogene homolog, MRTL; MYCC; c-Myc; bHLHe39)
  Species: M. musculus (mouse)
  Insert size (bp): 1320
  Mutation: L420P (does not bind to Max)
  Entrez Gene: MYC (a.k.a. MRTL, MYCC, bHLHe39, c-Myc); Myc (a.k.a. Myc2, Niard, Nird, bHLHe39)
  Cloning method: Gateway Cloning
  Sequencing primers: 5′ pMX-S1811
Resource information
  A portion of this plasmid was derived from a plasmid made by: Gateway cassette and pENTRE/D-TOPO are from Invitrogen Corporation. pMXs is from Dr. Toshio Kitamura of the University of Tokyo, the Institute of Medical Science. If you use this plasmid in a paper, please cite: Retrovirus-mediated gene transfer and expression cloning: powerful tools in functional genomics. Exp Hematol. 2003 Nov;31(11):1007-14. Kitamura T, Koshino Y, Shibata F, Oki T, Nakajima H, Nosaka T, Kumagai H.
Terms and licenses: Academic/Nonprofit Terms; Industry Terms: Not Available to Industry
How to cite: pMXs-ms-c-Myc-L420P was a gift from Shinya Yamanaka (Addgene plasmid # 50776 ; http://n2t.net/addgene:50776 ; RRID:Addgene_50776)
