[The description below was written by a language model from this plasmid's Addgene catalogue record and pLannotate feature annotations shown in this document.]
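Description:
pMXs-ms-c-Myc-L420P is a Moloney murine leukemia virus (MMLV)-based retroviral expression plasmid built on the Gateway-adapted pMXs-gw backbone, designed to deliver a mutant mouse c-Myc into mammalian cells. In bacteria it is maintained through a high-copy ColE1/pUC-type origin and selected with ampicillin via the β-lactamase gene and its native promoter. No mammalian selection marker or reporter is annotated in the roughly 6 kb sequence.

The viral portion follows the usual pMXs layout: a 5′ MMLV LTR, the Ψ packaging signal extended into a truncated gag lacking its start codon, and a pol-derived segment carrying the splice acceptor, followed by the insert and a 3′ LTR. No internal promoter is annotated, so expression of the insert is presumably driven by the 5′ LTR. The extended Ψ/gag region allows the transcript to be packaged into virions when gag, pol and env are supplied in trans by a packaging cell line. The automated annotation splits the 3′ LTR into a fragment labelled as a self-inactivating ΔU3 LTR and an adjoining LTR segment. This most likely reflects database matching rather than a genuine self-inactivating design. A short lacI fragment next to it appears to be a backbone remnant.

The approximately 1.3 kb mouse Myc coding sequence sits between attB1 and attB2 sites left by Gateway recombination from an entry clone. It carries the L420P substitution, which the record notes abolishes binding to Max, the partner of Myc. The associated publication concerns promotion of direct reprogramming by transformation-deficient Myc, so the construct fits use as a mutant for comparing Myc variants in retroviral reprogramming experiments.
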