Features (pLannotate 1.2.2; 13 found; start..end, strand, type, name):
     22..615     +  LTR            LTR: long terminal repeat from Moloney murine leukemia virus
    678..1035    +  misc_feature   MMLV Ψ: packaging signal of Moloney murine leukemia virus (MMLV)
   1100..1516    +  CDS            gag (truncated): truncated Moloney murine leukemia virus (MMLV) gag gene lacking the start codon
   1526..1900    +  misc_feature   pol region: Moloney murine leukemia virus (MMLV) pol region containing the splice acceptor site
   1951..1975    +  protein_bind   attB1: mutant version of attB; recombination site for the Gateway® BP reaction BP Clonase™
   1996..3312    +  CDS            Myc: MYC_MOUSE - Experimental evidence at protein level: Swiss-Prot protein existence level 1. Transcription factor that binds DNA in a non-specific manner, yet also specifically recognizes the core sequence 5'-CAC[GA]TG-3'. Activates the transcription of growth-related genes. Binds to the VEGFA promoter, promoting VEGFA production and subsequent sprouting angiogenesis. Regulator of somatic reprogramming, controls self-renewal of embryonic stem cells. Functions with TAF6L to activate target gene expression through RNA polymerase II pause release (PubMed:31005419). From Mus musculus (Mouse).
   3332..3356    -  protein_bind   attB2: mutant version of attB; recombination site for the Gateway® BP reaction BP Clonase™
   3428..3549    +  LTR            3' LTR (ΔU3) (fragment): self-inactivating 3' long terminal repeat (LTR) from Moloney murine leukemia virus
   3550..4019    +  LTR            LTR: long terminal repeat from Moloney murine leukemia virus
   4022..4075    -  CDS            lacI (fragment): lac repressor; lacI; The lac repressor binds to the lac operator to inhibit transcription in E. coli. This inhibition can be relieved by adding lactose or isopropyl-β-D-thiogalactopyranoside (IPTG).
   4258..4846    -  rep_origin     ori: high-copy-number ColE1/pMB1/pBR322/pUC origin of replication
   5010..5870    -  CDS            AmpR: β-lactamase; bla; confers resistance to ampicillin, carbenicillin, and related antibiotics
   5871..5975    -  promoter       AmpR promoter: bla
>Addgene plasmid #50776 | pMXs-ms-c-Myc-L420P | depositor full sequence | sequence record 78406 | pMXs-ms-c-Myc-L420P sequence 5983 bps
CCCGAAAAGTGCCACCTGCATAATGAAAGACCCCACCTGTAGGTTTGGCAAGCTAGCTTAAGTAACGCCA
TTTTGCAAGGCATGGAAAAATACATAACTGAGAATAGAAAAGTTCAGATCAAGGTCAGGAACAGATGGAA
CAGCTGAATATGGGCCAAAGCGGATATCTGTGGTAAGCAGTTCCTGCCCCGGCTCAGGGCCAAGAACAGA
TGGAACAGCTGAATATGGGCCAAACAGGATATCTGTGGTAAGCAGTTCCTGCCCCGGCTCAGGGCCAAGA
ACAGATGGTCCCCAGATGCGGTCCAGCCCTCAGCAGTTTCTAGAGAACCATCAGATGTTTCCAGGGTGCC
CCAAGGACCTGAAATGACCCTGTGCCTTATTTGAACTAACCAATCAGTTCGCTTCTCGCTTCTGTTCGCG
CGCTTCTGCTCCCCGAGCTCAATAAAAGAGCCCACAACCCCTCACTCGGGGCGCCAGTCCTCCGATTGAC
TGAGTCGCCCGGGTACCCGTGTATCCAATAAACCCTCTTGCAGTTGCATCCGACTTGTGGTCTCGCTGTT
CCTTGGGAGGGTCTCCTCTGAGTGATTGACTACCCGTCAGCGGGGGTCTTTCATTTGGGGGCTCGTCCGG
GATCGGGAGACCCCTGCCCAGGGACCACCGACCCACCACCGGGAGGTAAGCTGGCCAGCAACTTATCTGT
GTCTGTCCGATTGTCTAGTGTCTATGACTGATTTTATGCGCCTGCGTCGGTACTAGTTAGCTAACTAGCT
CTGTATCTGGCGGACCCGTGGTGGAACTGACGAGTTCGGAACACCCGGCCGCAACCCTGGGAGACGTCCC
AGGGATCTCGGGGGCCGTTTTTGTGGCCCGACCTGAGTCCAAAAATCCCGATCGTTTTGGACTCTTTGGT
GCACCCCCCTTAGAGGAGGGATATGTGGTTCTGGTAGGAGACGAGAACCTAAAACAGTTCCCGCCTCCGT
CTGAATTTTTGCTTTCGGTTTGGGACCGAAGCCGCGCCGCGCGTCTTGTCTGCTGCAGCATCGTTCTGTG
TTGTCTCTGTCTGACTGTGTTTCTGTATTTGTCTGAAAATATGGGCCCGGGCCAGACTGTTACCACTCCC
TTAAGTTTGACCTTAGGTCACTGGAAAGATGTCGAGCGGATCGCTCACAACCAGTCGGTAGATGTCAAGA
AGAGACGTTGGGTTACCTTCTGCTCTGCAGAATGGCCAACCTTTAACGTCGGATGGCCGCGAGACGGCAC
CTTTAACCGAGACCTCATCACCCAGGTTAAGATCAAGGTCTTTTCACCTGGCCCGCATGGACACCCAGAC
CAGGTCCCCTACATCGTGACCTGGGAAGCCTTGGCTTTTGACCCCCCTCCCTGGGTCAAGCCCTTTGTAC
ACCCTAAGCCTCCGCCTCCTCTTCCTCCATCCGCCCCGTCTCTCCCCCTTGAACCTCCTCGTTCGACCCC
GCCTCGATCCTCCCTTTATCCAGCCCTCACTCCTTCTCTAGGCGCCCCCATATGGCCATATGAGATCTTA
TATGGGGCACCCCCGCCCCTTGTAAACTTCCCTGACCCTGACATGACAAGAGTTACTAACAGCCCCTCTC
TCCAAGCTCACTTACAGGCTCTCTACTTAGTCCAGCACGAAGTCTGGAGACCTCTGGCGGCAGCCTACCA
AGAACAACTGGACCGACCGGTGGTACCTCACCCTTACCGAGTCGGCGACACAGTGTGGGTCCGCCGACAC
CAGACTAAGAACCTAGAACCTCGCTGGAAAGGACCTTACACAGTCCTGCTGACCACCCCCACCGCCCTCA
AAGTAGACGGCATCGCAGCTTGGATACACGCCGCCCACGTGAAGGCTGCCGACCCCGGGGGTGGACCATC
CTCTAGACTGCCGGATCTAGCTAGTTAATTAAGGATCCCAGTGTGGTGGTACGGGAAATCACAAGTTTGT
ACAAAAAAGCAGGCTCCGCGGCCGCCCCCTTCACCATGCCCCTCAACGTGAACTTCACCAACAGGAACTA
TGACCTCGACTACGACTCCGTACAGCCCTATTTCATCTGCGACGAGGAAGAGAATTTCTATCACCAGCAA
CAGCAGAGCGAGCTGCAGCCGCCCGCGCCCAGTGAGGATATCTGGAAGAAATTCGAGCTGCTTCCCACCC
CGCCCCTGTCCCCGAGCCGCCGCTCCGGGCTCTGCTCTCCATCCTATGTTGCGGTCGCTACGTCCTTCTC
CCCAAGGGAAGACGATGACGGCGGCGGTGGCAACTTCTCCACCGCCGATCAGCTGGAGATGATGACCGAG
TTACTTGGAGGAGACATGGTGAACCAGAGCTTCATCTGCGATCCTGACGACGAGACCTTCATCAAGAACA
TCATCATCCAGGACTGTATGTGGAGCGGTTTCTCAGCCGCTGCCAAGCTGGTCTCGGAGAAGCTGGCCTC
CTACCAGGCTGCGCGCAAAGACAGCACCAGCCTGAGCCCCGCCCGCGGGCACAGCGTCTGCTCCACCTCC
AGCCTGTACCTGCAGGACCTCACCGCCGCCGCGTCCGAGTGCATTGACCCCTCAGTGGTCTTTCCCTACC
CGCTCAACGACAGCAGCTCGCCCAAATCCTGTACCTCGTCCGATTCCACGGCCTTCTCTCCTTCCTCGGA
CTCGCTGCTGTCCTCCGAGTCCTCCCCACGGGCCAGCCCTGAGCCCCTAGTGCTGCATGAGGAGACACCG
CCCACCACCAGCAGCGACTCTGAAGAAGAGCAAGAAGATGAGGAAGAAATTGATGTGGTGTCTGTGGAGA
AGAGGCAAACCCCTGCCAAGAGGTCGGAGTCGGGCTCATCTCCATCCCGAGGCCACAGCAAACCTCCGCA
CAGCCCACTGGTCCTCAAGAGGTGCCACGTCTCCACTCACCAGCACAACTACGCCGCACCCCCCTCCACA
AGGAAGGACTATCCAGCTGCCAAGAGGGCCAAGTTGGACAGTGGCAGGGTCCTGAAGCAGATCAGCAACA
ACCGCAAGTGCTCCAGCCCCAGGTCCTCAGACACGGAGGAAAACGACAAGAGGCGGACACACAACGTCTT
GGAACGTCAGAGGAGGAACGAGCTGAAGCGCAGCTTTTTTGCCCTGCGTGACCAGATCCCTGAATTGGAA
AACAACGAAAAGGCCCCCAAGGTAGTGATCCTCAAAAAAGCCACCGCCTACATCCTGTCCATTCAAGCAG
ACGAGCACAAGCTCACCTCTGAAAAGGACTTACCGAGGAAACGACGAGAACAGTTGAAACACAAACTCGA
ACAGCTTCGAAACTCTGGTGCATAAAAGGGTGGGCGCGCCGACCCAGCTTTCTTGTACAAAGTGGTGATG
AGCGGCCGCCAGCACAGTGGTCGACGATAAAATAAAAGATTTTATTTAGTCTCCAGAAAAAGGGGGGAAT
GAAAGACCCCACCTGTAGGTTTGGCAAGCTAGCTTAAGTAACGCCATTTTGGAAGGCATGGAAAAATACA
TAACTGAGAATAGAGAAGTTCAGATCAAGGTCAGGAACAGATGGAACAGCTGAATATGGGCCAAACAGGA
TATCTGTGGTAAGCAGTTCCTGCCCCGGCTCAGGGCCAAGAACAGATGGAACAGCTGAATATGGGCCAAA
CAGGATATCTGTGGTAAGCAGTTCCTGCCCCGGCTCAGGGCCAAGAACAGATGGTCCCCAGATGCGGTCC
AGCCCTCAGCAGTTTCTAGAGAACCATCAGATGTTTCCAGGGTGCCCCAAGGACCTGAAATGACCCTGTG
CCTTATTTGAACTAACCAATCAGTTCGCTTCTCGCTTCTGTTCGCGCGCTTCTGCTCCCCGAGCTCAATA
AAAGAGCCCACAACCCCTCACTCGGGGCGCCAGTCCTCCGATTGACTGAGTCGCCCGGGTACCCGTGTAT
CCAATAAACCCTCTTGCAGTTGCATCCGACTTGTGGTCTCGCTGTTCCTTGGGAGGGTCTCCTCTGAGTG
ATTGACTACCCGTCAGCGGGGGTCTTTCATTCTGCATTAATGAATCGGCCAACGCGCGGGGAGAGGCGGT
TTGCGTATTGGGCGCTCTTCCGCTTCCTCGCTCACTGACTCGCTGCGCTCGGTCGTTCGGCTGCGGCGAG
CGGTATCAGCTCACTCAAAGGCGGTAATACGGTTATCCACAGAATCAGGGGATAACGCAGGAAAGAACAT
GTGAGCAAAAGGCCAGCAAAAGGCCAGGAACCGTAAAAAGGCCGCGTTGCTGGCGTTTTTCCATAGGCTC
CGCCCCCCTGACGAGCATCACAAAAATCGACGCTCAAGTCAGAGGTGGCGAAACCCGACAGGACTATAAA
GATACCAGGCGTTTCCCCCTGGAAGCTCCCTCGTGCGCTCTCCTGTTCCGACCCTGCCGCTTACCGGATA
CCTGTCCGCCTTTCTCCCTTCGGGAAGCGTGGCGCTTTCTCATAGCTCACGCTGTAGGTATCTCAGTTCG
GTGTAGGTCGTTCGCTCCAAGCTGGGCTGTGTGCACGAACCCCCCGTTCAGCCCGACCGCTGCGCCTTAT
CCGGTAACTATCGTCTTGAGTCCAACCCGGTAAGACACGACTTATCGCCACTGGCAGCAGCCACTGGTAA
CAGGATTAGCAGAGCGAGGTATGTAGGCGGTGCTACAGAGTTCTTGAAGTGGTGGCCTAACTACGGCTAC
ACTAGAAGGACAGTATTTGGTATCTGCGCTCTGCTGAAGCCAGTTACCTTCGGAAAAAGAGTTGGTAGCT
CTTGATCCGGCAAACAAACCACCGCTGGTAGCGGTGGTTTTTTTGTTTGCAAGCAGCAGATTACGCGCAG
AAAAAAAGGATCTCAAGAAGATCCTTTGATCTTTTCTACGGGGTCTGACGCTCAGTGGAACGAAAACTCA
CGTTAAGGGATTTTGGTCATGAGATTATCAAAAAGGATCTTCACCTAGATCCTTTTGCGGCCGGCCGCAA
ATCAATCTAAAGTATATATGAGTAAACTTGGTCTGACAGTTACCAATGCTTAATCAGTGAGGCACCTATC
TCAGCGATCTGTCTATTTCGTTCATCCATAGTTGCCTGACTCCCCGTCGTGTAGATAACTACGATACGGG
AGGGCTTACCATCTGGCCCCAGTGCTGCAATGATACCGCGAGACCCACGCTCACCGGCTCCAGATTTATC
AGCAATAAACCAGCCAGCCGGAAGGGCCGAGCGCAGAAGTGGTCCTGCAACTTTATCCGCCTCCATCCAG
TCTATTAATTGTTGCCGGGAAGCTAGAGTAAGTAGTTCGCCAGTTAATAGTTTGCGCAACGTTGTTGCCA
TTGCTACAGGCATCGTGGTGTCACGCTCGTCGTTTGGTATGGCTTCATTCAGCTCCGGTTCCCAACGATC
AAGGCGAGTTACATGATCCCCCATGTTGTGCAAAAAAGCGGTTAGCTCCTTCGGTCCTCCGATCGTTGTC
AGAAGTAAGTTGGCCGCAGTGTTATCACTCATGGTTATGGCAGCACTGCATAATTCTCTTACTGTCATGC
CATCCGTAAGATGCTTTTCTGTGACTGGTGAGTACTCAACCAAGTCATTCTGAGAATAGTGTATGCGGCG
ACCGAGTTGCTCTTGCCCGGCGTCAACACGGGATAATACCGCGCCACATAGCAGAACTTTAAAAGTGCTC
ATCATTGGAAAACGTTCTTCGGGGCGAAAACTCTCAAGGATCTTACCGCTGTTGAGATCCAGTTCGATGT
AACCCACTCGTGCACCCAACTGATCTTCAGCATCTTTTACTTTCACCAGCGTTTCTGGGTGAGCAAAAAC
AGGAAGGCAAAATGCCGCAAAAAAGGGAATAAGGGCGACACGGAAATGTTGAATACTCATACTCTTCCTT
TTTCAATATTATTGAAGCATTTATCAGGGTTATTGTCTCATGAGCGGATACATATTTGAATGTATTTAGA
AAAATAAACAAATAGGGGTTCCGCGCACATTTC
