>Addgene plasmid #50776 | pMXs-ms-c-Myc-L420P | addgene partial sequence | sequence record 77849 | pMX-L3205 5'-CCCTTTTTCTGGAGACTAAATAAA-3'
TCGTCGACCACTGTGCTGGCGGCCGCTCGAGTTTAAATAGTACATAATGGATTTCCTTACGCGAAATACG
GGCAGACATGGCCTGCCCGGTTATTATTATTTTTGACACCAGACCAACTGGTAATGGTAGCGACCGGCGC
TCAGCTGGAATATCACCACTTTGTACAAGAAAGCTGGGTCGGCGCGCCCACCCTTTTATGCACCAGAGTT
TCGAAGCTGTTCGAGTTTGTGTTTCAACTGTTCTCGTCGTTTCCTCGGTAAGTCCTTTTCAGAGGTGAGC
TTGTGCTCGTCTGCTTGAATGGACAGGATGTAGGCGGTGGCTTTTTTGAGGATCACTACCTTGGGGGCCT
TTTCGTTGTTTTCCAATTCAGGGATCTGGTCACGCAGGGCAAAAAAGCTGCGCTTCAGCTCGTTCCTCCT
CTGACGTTCCAAGACGTTGTGTGTCCGCCTCTTGTCGTTTTCCTCCGTGTCTGAGGACCTGGGGCTGGAG
CACTTGCGGTTGTTGCTGATCTGCTTCAGGACCCTGCCACTGTCCAACTTGGCCCTCTTGGCAGCTGGAT
AGTCCTTCCTTGTGGAGGGGGGTGCGGCGTAGTTGTGCTGGTGAGTGGAGACGTGGCACCTCTTGAGGAC
CAGTGGGCTGTGCGGAGGTTTGCTGTGGCCTCGGGATGGAGATGAGCCCGACTCCGACCTCTTGGCAGGG
GTTTGCCTCTTCTCCACAGACACCACATCAATTTCTTCCTCATCTTCTTGCTCTTCTTCAGAGTCGCTGC
TGGTGGTGGGCGGTGTCTCCTCATGCAGCACTAGGGGCTCAGGGCTGGCCCGTGGGGAGGACTCGGAGGA
CAGCAGCGAGTCCGAGGAAGGAGAGAAGGCCGTGGAATCGGACGAGGTACAGGATTTGGGCGAGCTGCTG
TCGTTGAGCGGGTAGGGAAAGACCACTGAGGGGTCAATGCACTCGGACGCGGCGGCGGTGAGGTCCTGCA
GGTACAGGCTGGAGGTGGAGCAGACGCTGTGCCCGCGGGCGGGGCTCAGGCTGGTGCTGTCTTT
